>Addgene plasmid #185364 | pLKO-puro-mAK1-shRNA-1 | addgene full sequence | sequence record 363607 | Addgene NGS Result
AGTGAGCTGATACCGCTCGCCGCAGCCGAACGACCGAGCGCAGCGAGTCAGTGAGCGAGGAAGCGGAAGA
GCGCCCAATACGCAAACCGCCTCTCCCCGCGCGTTGGCCGATTCATTAATGCAGCTGGCACGACAGGTTT
CCCGACTGGAAAGCGGGCAGTGAGCGCAACGCAATTAATGTGAGTTAGCTCACTCATTAGGCACCCCAGG
CTTTACACTTTATGCTTCCGGCTCGTATGTTGTGTGGAATTGTGAGCGGATAACAATTTCACACAGGAAA
CAGCTATGACCATGATTACGCCAAGCGCGCAATTAACCCTCACTAAAGGGAACAAAAGCTGGAGCTGCAA
GCTTAATGTAGTCTTATGCAATACTCTTGTAGTCTTGCAACATGGTAACGATGAGTTAGCAACATGCCTT
ACAAGGAGAGAAAAAGCACCGTGCATGCCGATTGGTGGAAGTAAGGTGGTACGATCGTGCCTTATTAGGA
AGGCAACAGACGGGTCTGACATGGATTGGACGAACCACTGAATTGCCGCATTGCAGAGATATTGTATTTA
AGTGCCTAGCTCGATACATAAACGGGTCTCTCTGGTTAGACCAGATCTGAGCCTGGGAGCTCTCTGGCTA
ACTAGGGAACCCACTGCTTAAGCCTCAATAAAGCTTGCCTTGAGTGCTTCAAGTAGTGTGTGCCCGTCTG
TTGTGTGACTCTGGTAACTAGAGATCCCTCAGACCCTTTTAGTCAGTGTGGAAAATCTCTAGCAGTGGCG
CCCGAACAGGGACTTGAAAGCGAAAGGGAAACCAGAGGAGCTCTCTCGACGCAGGACTCGGCTTGCTGAA
GCGCGCACGGCAAGAGGCGAGGGGCGGCGACTGGTGAGTACGCCAAAAATTTTGACTAGCGGAGGCTAGA
AGGAGAGAGATGGGTGCGAGAGCGTCAGTATTAAGCGGGGGAGAATTAGATCGCGATGGGAAAAAATTCG
GTTAAGGCCAGGGGGAAAGAAAAAATATAAATTAAAACATATAGTATGGGCAAGCAGGGAGCTAGAACGA
TTCGCAGTTAATCCTGGCCTGTTAGAAACATCAGAAGGCTGTAGACAAATACTGGGACAGCTACAACCAT
CCCTTCAGACAGGATCAGAAGAACTTAGATCATTATATAATACAGTAGCAACCCTCTATTGTGTGCATCA
AAGGATAGAGATAAAAGACACCAAGGAAGCTTTAGACAAGATAGAGGAAGAGCAAAACAAAAGTAAGACC
ACCGCACAGCAAGCGGCCGCTGATCTTCAGACCTGGAGGAGGAGATATGAGGGACAATTGGAGAAGTGAA
TTATATAAATATAAAGTAGTAAAAATTGAACCATTAGGAGTAGCACCCACCAAGGCAAAGAGAAGAGTGG
TGCAGAGAGAAAAAAGAGCAGTGGGAATAGGAGCTTTGTTCCTTGGGTTCTTGGGAGCAGCAGGAAGCAC
TATGGGCGCAGCGTCAATGACGCTGACGGTACAGGCCAGACAATTATTGTCTGGTATAGTGCAGCAGCAG
AACAATTTGCTGAGGGCTATTGAGGCGCAACAGCATCTGTTGCAACTCACAGTCTGGGGCATCAAGCAGC
TCCAGGCAAGAATCCTGGCTGTGGAAAGATACCTAAAGGATCAACAGCTCCTGGGGATTTGGGGTTGCTC
TGGAAAACTCATTTGCACCACTGCTGTGCCTTGGAATGCTAGTTGGAGTAATAAATCTCTGGAACAGATT
TGGAATCACACGACCTGGATGGAGTGGGACAGAGAAATTAACAATTACACAAGCTTAATACACTCCTTAA
TTGAAGAATCGCAAAACCAGCAAGAAAAGAATGAACAAGAATTATTGGAATTAGATAAATGGGCAAGTTT
GTGGAATTGGTTTAACATAACAAATTGGCTGTGGTATATAAAATTATTCATAATGATAGTAGGAGGCTTG
GTAGGTTTAAGAATAGTTTTTGCTGTACTTTCTATAGTGAATAGAGTTAGGCAGGGATATTCACCATTAT
CGTTTCAGACCCACCTCCCAACCCCGAGGGGACCCGACAGGCCCGAAGGAATAGAAGAAGAAGGTGGAGA
GAGAGACAGAGACAGATCCATTCGATTAGTGAACGGATCTCGACGGTATCGATCACGAGACTAGCCTCGA
GCGGCCGCCCCCTTCACCGAGGGCCTATTTCCCATGATTCCTTCATATTTGCATATACGATACAAGGCTG
TTAGAGAGATAATTGGAATTAATTTGACTGTAAACACAAAGATATTAGTACAAAATACGTGACGTAGAAA
GTAATAATTTCTTGGGTAGTTTGCAGTTTTAAAATTATGTTTTAAAATGGACTATCATATGCTTACCGTA
ACTTGAAAGTATTTCGATTTCTTGGCTTTATATATCTTGTGGAAAGGACGAAACACCGGATCTTGACTCC
CTGAAGTAACCTCGAGGTTACTTCAGGGAGTCAAGATTTTTTGAATTCTCGACCTCGAGACAAATGGCAG
TATTCATCCACAATTTTAAAAGAAAAGGGGGGATTGGGGGGTACAGTGCAGGGGAAAGAATAGTAGACAT
AATAGCAACAGACATACAAACTAAAGAATTACAAAAACAAATTACAAAAATTCAAAATTTTCGGGTTTAT
TACAGGGACAGCAGAGATCCACTTTGGCCGCGGCTCGAGGGGGTTGGGGTTGCGCCTTTTCCAAGGCAGC
CCTGGGTTTGCGCAGGGACGCGGCTGCTCTGGGCGTGGTTCCGGGAAACGCAGCGGCGCCGACCCTGGGT
CTCGCACATTCTTCACGTCCGTTCGCAGCGTCACCCGGATCTTCGCCGCTACCCTTGTGGGCCCCCCGGC
GACGCTTCCTGCTCCGCCCCTAAGTCGGGAAGGTTCCTTGCGGTTCGCGGCGTGCCGGACGTGACAAACG
GAAGCCGCACGTCTCACTAGTACCCTCGCAGACGGACAGCGCCAGGGAGCAATGGCAGCGCGCCGACCGC
GATGGGCTGTGGCCAATAGCGGCTGCTCAGCAGGGCGCGCCGAGAGCAGCGGCCGGGAAGGGGCGGTGCG
GGAGGCGGGGTGTGGGGCGGTAGTGTGGGCCCTGTTCCTGCCCGCGCGGTGTTCCGCATTCTGCAAGCCT
CCGGAGCGCACGTCGGCAGTCGGCTCCCTCGTTGACCGAATCACCGACCTCTCTCCCCAGGGGGATCCAC
CGGAGCTTACCATGACCGAGTACAAGCCCACGGTGCGCCTCGCCACCCGCGACGACGTCCCCAGGGCCGT
ACGCACCCTCGCCGCCGCGTTCGCCGACTACCCCGCCACGCGCCACACCGTCGATCCGGACCGCCACATC
GAGCGGGTCACCGAGCTGCAAGAACTCTTCCTCACGCGCGTCGGGCTCGACATCGGCAAGGTGTGGGTCG
CGGACGACGGCGCCGCGGTGGCGGTCTGGACCACGCCGGAGAGCGTCGAAGCGGGGGCGGTGTTCGCCGA
GATCGGCCCGCGCATGGCCGAGTTGAGCGGTTCCCGGCTGGCCGCGCAGCAACAGATGGAAGGCCTCCTG
GCGCCGCACCGGCCCAAGGAGCCCGCGTGGTTCCTGGCCACCGTCGGCGTCTCGCCCGACCACCAGGGCA
AGGGTCTGGGCAGCGCCGTCGTGCTCCCCGGAGTGGAGGCGGCCGAGCGCGCCGGGGTGCCCGCCTTCCT
GGAGACCTCCGCGCCCCGCAACCTCCCCTTCTACGAGCGGCTCGGCTTCACCGTCACCGCCGACGTCGAG
GTGCCCGAAGGACCGCGCACCTGGTGCATGACCCGCAAGCCCGGTGCCTGACGCCCGCCCCACGACCCGC
AGCGCCCGACCGAAAGGAGCGCACGACCCCATGCATCGGTACCTTTAAGACCAATGACTTACAAGGCAGC
TGTAGATCTTAGCCACTTTTTAAAAGAAAAGGGGGGACTGGAAGGGCTAATTCACTCCCAACGAAGACAA
GATCTGCTTTTTGCTTGTACTGGGTCTCTCTGGTTAGACCAGATCTGAGCCTGGGAGCTCTCTGGCTAAC
TAGGGAACCCACTGCTTAAGCCTCAATAAAGCTTGCCTTGAGTGCTTCAAGTAGTGTGTGCCCGTCTGTT
GTGTGACTCTGGTAACTAGAGATCCCTCAGACCCTTTTAGTCAGTGTGGAAAATCTCTAGCAGTAGTAGT
TCATGTCATCTTATTATTCAGTATTTATAACTTGCAAAGAAATGAATATCAGAGAGTGAGAGGAACTTGT
TTATTGCAGCTTATAATGGTTACAAATAAAGCAATAGCATCACAAATTTCACAAATAAAGCATTTTTTTC
ACTGCATTCTAGTTGTGGTTTGTCCAAACTCATCAATGTATCTTATCATGTCTGGCTCTAGCTATCCCGC
CCCTAACTCCGCCCATCCCGCCCCTAACTCCGCCCAGTTCCGCCCATTCTCCGCCCCATGGCTGACTAAT
TTTTTTTATTTATGCAGAGGCCGAGGCCGCCTCGGCCTCTGAGCTATTCCAGAAGTAGTGAGGAGGCTTT
TTTGGAGGCCTAGGGACGTACCCAATTCGCCCTATAGTGAGTCGTATTACGCGCGCTCACTGGCCGTCGT
TTTACAACGTCGTGACTGGGAAAACCCTGGCGTTACCCAACTTAATCGCCTTGCAGCACATCCCCCTTTC
GCCAGCTGGCGTAATAGCGAAGAGGCCCGCACCGATCGCCCTTCCCAACAGTTGCGCAGCCTGAATGGCG
AATGGG
[124 nt withheld, positions 4767-4890]
C
[91 nt withheld, positions 4892-4982]
A
[49 nt withheld, positions 4984-5032]
CCTTTGACGTTGGAGTCCACGTTCTTT
[37 nt withheld, positions 5060-5096]
ACCCTATCTCGGTCTATTCTTTTGATTTATAAGGGATTTTGCCGATTTCGGCCTATTGGTTAAAAAATGA
GCTGATTTAACAAAAATTTAACGCGAATTTTAACAAAATATTAACGCTTACAATTTAGGTGGCACTTTTC
GGGGAAATGTGCGCGGAACCCCTATTTGTTTATTTTTCTAAATACATTCAAATATGTATCCGCTCATGAG
ACAATAACCCTGATAAATGCTTCAATAATATTGAAAAAGGAAGAGTATGAGTATTCAACATTTCCGTGTC
GCCCTTATTCCCTTTTTTGCGGCATTTTGCCTTCCTGTTTTTGCTCACCCAGAAACGCTGGTGAAAGTAA
AAGATGCTGAAGATCAGTTGGGTGCACGAGTGGGTTACATCGAACTGGATCTCAACAGCGGTAAGATCCT
TGAGAGTTTTCGCCCCGAAGAACGTTTTCCAATGATGAGCACTTTTAAAGTTCTGCTATGTGGCGCGGTA
TTATCCCGTATTGACGCCGGGCAAGAGCAACTCGGTCGCCGCATACACTATTCTCAGAATGACTTGGTTG
AGTACTCACCAGTCACAGAAAAGCATCTTACGGATGGCATGACAGTAAGAGAATTATGCAGTGCTGCCAT
AACCATGAGTGATAACACTGCGGCCAACTTACTTCTGACAACGATCGGAGGACCGAAGGAGCTAACCGCT
TTTTTGCACAACATGGGGGATCATGTAACTCGCCTTGATCGTTGGGAACCGGAGCTGAATGAAGCCATAC
CAAACGACGAGCGTGACACCACGATGCCTGTAGCAATGGCAACAACGTTGCGCAAACTATTAACTGGCGA
ACTACTTACTCTAGCTTCCCGGCAACAATTAATAGACTGGATGGAGGCGGATAAAGTTGCAGGACCACTT
CTGCGCTCGGCCCTTCCGGCTGGCTGGTTTATTGCTGATAAATCTGGAGCCGGTGAGCGTGGGTCTCGCG
GTATCATTGCAGCACTGGGGCCAGATGGTAAGCCCTCCCGTATCGTAGTTATCTACACGACGGGGAGTCA
GGCAACTATGGATGAACGAAATAGACAGATCGCTGAGATAGGTGCCTCACTGATTAAGCATTGGTAACTG
TCAGACCAAGTTTACTCATATATACTTTAGATTGATTTAAAACTTCATTTTTAATTTAAAAGGATCTAGG
TGAAGATCCTTTTTGATAATCTCATGACCAAAATCCCTTAACGTGAGTTTTCGTTCCACTGAGCGTCAGA
CCCCGTAGAAAAGATCAAAGGATCTTCTTGAGATCCTTTTTTTCTGCGCGTAATCTGCTGCTTGCAAACA
AAAAAACCACCGCTACCAGCGGTGGTTTGTTTGCCGGATCAAGAGCTACCAACTCTTTTTCCGAAGGTAA
CTGGCTTCAGCAGAGCGCAGATACCAAATACTGTTCTTCTAGTGTAGCCGTAGTTAGGCCACCACTTCAA
GAACTCTGTAGCACCGCCTACATACCTCGCTCTGCTAATCCTGTTACCAGTGGCTGCTGCCAGTGGCGAT
AAGTCGTGTCTTACCGGGTTGGACTCAAGACGATAGTTACCGGATAAGGCGCAGCGGTCGGGCTGAACGG
GGGGTTCGTGCACACAGCCCAGCTTGGAGCGAACGACCTACACCGAACTGAGATACCTACAGCGTGAGCT
ATGAGAAAGCGCCACGCTTCCCGAAGGGAGAAAGGCGGACAGGTATCCGGTAAGCGGCAGGGTCGGAACA
GGAGAGCGCACGAGGGAGCTTCCAGGGGGAAACGCCTGGTATCTTTATAGTCCTGTCGGGTTTCGCCACC
TCTGACTTGAGCGTCGATTTTTGTGATGCTCGTCAGGGGGGCGGAGCCTATGGAAAAACGCCAGCAACGC
GGCCTTTTTACGGTTCCTGGCCTTTTGCTGGCCTTTTGCTCACATGTTCTTTCCTGCGTTATCCCCTGAT
TCTGTGGATAACCGTATTACCGCCTTTG
Features (pLannotate 1.2.2; 26 found; start..end, strand, type, name):
      1..69      +  rep_origin     RSF ori (fragment): Plasmids containing the RSF 1030 origin of replication can be propagated in E. coli cells that contain additional plasmids with compatible origins.
     71..163     +  CDS            lacI (fragment): lac repressor; lacI; The lac repressor binds to the lac operator to inhibit transcription in E. coli. This inhibition can be relieved by adding lactose or isopropyl-β-D-thiogalactopyranoside (IPTG).
    176..197     +  protein_bind   CAP binding site: CAP binding activates transcription in the presence of cAMP. E. coli catabolite activator protein
    212..242     +  promoter       lac promoter: promoter for the E. coli lac operon
    250..266     +  protein_bind   lac operator: The lac repressor binds to the lac operator to inhibit transcription in E. coli. This inhibition can be relieved by adding lactose or isopropyl-β-D-thiogalactopyranoside (IPTG). lac repressor encoded by lacI
    311..329     +  promoter       T3 promoter: promoter for bacteriophage T3 RNA polymerase
    357..583     +  promoter       RSV promoter: Rous sarcoma virus enhancer/promoter
    584..764     +  LTR            5' LTR (truncated): truncated 5' long terminal repeat (LTR) from HIV-1
    811..936     +  misc_feature   HIV-1 Ψ: packaging signal of human immunodeficiency virus type 1
    920..1283    +  CDS            HIV-1 gag (fragment): gag protein from human immunodeficiency virus 1; gag
   1429..1662    +  misc_feature   RRE: The Rev response element (RRE) of HIV-1 allows for Rev-dependent mRNA export from the nucleus to the cytoplasm.
   2039..2139    +  CDS            Rev (fragment): human immunodeficiency virus 1 (HIV-1) Rev protein; rev; enhances nuclear export of unspliced and incompletely spliced viral mRNAs
   2189..2429    +  promoter       U6 promoter: RNA polymerase III promoter for human U6 snRNA
   2534..2651    +  misc_feature   cPPT/CTS: central polypurine tract and central termination sequence of HIV-1
   2700..3210    +  promoter       hPGK promoter: human phosphoglycerate kinase 1 promoter
   3232..3831    +  CDS            PuroR: puromycin N-acetyltransferase; pac from Streptomyces alboniger; confers resistance to puromycin
   3874..3957    +  CDS            nef (fragment): NEF_HV1Z2 - Experimental evidence at protein level: Swiss-Prot protein existence level 1. Extracellular Nef protein targets CD4(+) T-lymphocytes for apoptosis by interacting with CXCR4 surface receptors. From Human immunodeficiency virus type 1 group M subtype D (isolate Z2/CDC-Z34) (HIV-1).
   3959..4192    +  LTR            3' LTR (ΔU3): self-inactivating 3' long terminal repeat (LTR) from HIV-1
   4264..4385    +  polyA_signal   SV40 poly(A) signal: SV40 polyadenylation signal
   4425..4560    +  rep_origin     SV40 ori: SV40 origin of replication
   4581..4599    -  promoter       T7 promoter: promoter for bacteriophage T7 RNA polymerase
   4607..4762    +  CDS            lacZα (fragment): LacZα fragment of β-galactosidase; lacZ fragment
   4767..5195    +  rep_origin     f1 ori (sequence partly withheld): f1 bacteriophage origin of replication; arrow indicates direction of (+) strand synthesis
   5248..5352    +  promoter       AmpR promoter: bla
   5353..6213    +  CDS            AmpR: β-lactamase; bla; confers resistance to ampicillin, carbenicillin, and related antibiotics
   6384..6972    +  rep_origin     ori: high-copy-number ColE1/pMB1/pBR322/pUC origin of replication
