[The description below was written by a language model from this plasmid's Addgene catalogue record and pLannotate feature annotations shown in this document.]
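Description:
pLKO-puro-mAK1-shRNA-1 is a lentiviral shRNA vector built on the pLKO-puro backbone and designed to knock down mouse adenylate kinase 1 (Ak1) in mammalian cells. It is catalogued simply as a mammalian expression plasmid, but the annotated 7,084 nt sequence shows the architecture of a third-generation, self-inactivating HIV-1 transfer vector. An RSV promoter is fused to a truncated 5' LTR, followed by the Ψ packaging signal with a gag fragment, the Rev response element, a cPPT/CTS element and a ΔU3 3' LTR, with an SV40 polyadenylation signal and SV40 origin downstream. These elements allow the region between the LTRs to be transcribed, packaged into viral particles when helper functions are supplied in trans, and integrated into target cells. The U3 deletion inactivates LTR promoter activity after integration.

The payload is a 58 bp hairpin-encoding insert cloned by restriction enzymes at the AgeI–EcoRI site. This falls in the unannotated gap just downstream of the human U6 promoter, an RNA polymerase III promoter that drives short hairpin transcription. The hairpin itself is not annotated in the feature table. A separate cassette, in which the human PGK promoter drives puromycin N-acetyltransferase, lets transduced or transfected cells be selected with puromycin.

In E. coli the plasmid is maintained through a high-copy ColE1/pUC-type origin and selected with ampicillin via β-lactamase. An f1 origin is also present. The small lac, lacZα, lacI and RSF ori fragments and the T3 and T7 promoters appear to be backbone remnants. The name suggests this is one of a series of hairpins against mouse Ak1, typically used for stable loss-of-function studies.
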