Addgene plasmid #185364: pLKO-puro-mAK1-shRNA-1
Purpose: For mammalian expression of shRNA: ATCTTGACTCCCTGAAGTAAC that targets mouse AK1 (adenylate kinase)
Depositing lab: Ayaz Najafov. Depositing organization: University of Texas Southwestern Medical Center.
Backbone
  Vector backbone: pLKO-puro
  Vector type: Mammalian Expression
  Selectable markers: Puromycin
Growth in bacteria
  Bacterial resistance: Ampicillin, 100 μg/mL
  Growth temperature: 37°C
  Growth strain: DH5alpha
  Copy number: Unknown
Gene/Insert
  Gene/Insert name: AK1
  gRNA/shRNA sequence: shRNA: ATCTTGACTCCCTGAAGTAAC
  Species: M. musculus (mouse)
  Insert size (bp): 58
  Mutation: WT
  Entrez Gene: Ak1 (a.k.a. Ak-1, B430205N08Rik)
  Cloning method: Restriction Enzyme; 5′ cloning site AgeI-EcoRI (unknown if destroyed)
Terms and licenses: Academic/Nonprofit Terms; Industry Terms: Not Available to Industry
How to cite: pLKO-puro-mAK1-shRNA-1 was a gift from Ayaz Najafov (Addgene plasmid # 185364 ; http://n2t.net/addgene:185364 ; RRID:Addgene_185364)
